>Addgene plasmid #106453 | pRSV-p65 | addgene full sequence | sequence record 207853 | Addgene NGS Result
AATGTAGTCTTATGCAATACTCTTGTAGTCTTGCAACATGGTAACGATGAGTTAGCAACATGCCTTACAA
GGAGAGAAAAAGCACCGTGCATGCCGATTGGTGGAAGTAAGGTGGTACGATCGTGCCTTATTAGGAAGGC
AACAGACGGGTCTGACATGGATTGGACGAACCACTGAATTCCGCATTGCAGAGATATTGTATTTAAGTGC
CTAGCTCGATACAATAAACGCCATTTGACCATTCACCACATTGGTGTGCACCTCCAAGCTTCACCATGGA
CGAACTGTTCCCCCTCATCTTCCCGGCAGAGCCAGCCCAGGCCTCTGGCCCCTATGTGGAGATCATTGAG
CAGCCCAAGCAGCGGGGCATGCGCTTCCGCTACAAGTGCGAGGGGCGCTCCGCGGGCAGCATCCCAGGCG
AGAGGAGCACAGATACCACCAAGACCCACCCCACCATCAAGATCAATGGCTACACAGGACCAGGGACAGT
GCGCATCTCCCTGGTCACCAAGGACCCTCCTCACCGGCCTCACCCCCACGAGCTTGTAGGAAAGGACTGC
CGGGATGGCTTCTATGAGGCTGAGCTCTGCCCGGACCGCTGCATCCACAGTTTCCAGAACCTGGGAATCC
AGTGTGTGAAGAAGCGGGACCTGGAGCAGGCTATCAGTCAGCGCATCCAGACCAACAACAACCCCTTCCA
AGTTCCTATAGAAGAGCAGCGTGGGGACTACGACCTGAATGCTGTGCGGCTCTGCTTCCAGGTGACAGTG
CGGGACCCATCAGGCAGGCCCCTCCGCCTGCCGCCTGTCCTTTCTCATCCCATCTTTGACAATCGTGCCC
CCAACACTGCCGAGCTCAAGATCTGCCGAGTGAACCGAAACTCTGGCAGCTGCCTCGGTGGGGATGAGAT
CTTCCTACTGTGTGACAAGGTGCAGAAAGAGGACATTGAGGTGTATTTCACGGGACCAGGCTGGGAGGCC
CGAGGCTCCTTTTCGCAAGCTGATGTGCACCGACAAGTGGCCATTGTGTTCCGGACCCCTCCCTACGCAG
ACCCCAGCCTGCAGGCTCCTGTGCGTGTCTCCATGCAGCTGCGGCGGCCTTCCGACCGGGAGCTCAGTGA
GCCCATGGAATTCCAGTACCTGCCAGATACAGACGATCGTCACCGGATTGAGGAGAAACGTAAAAGGACA
TATGAGACCTTCAAGAGCATCATGAAGAAGAGTCCTTTCAGCGGACCCACCGACCCCCGGCCTCCACCTC
GACGCATTGCTGTGCCTTCCCGCAGCTCAGCTTCTGTCCCCAAGCCAGCACCCCAGCCCTATCCCTTTAC
GTCATCCCTGAGCACCATCAACTATGATGAGTTTCCCACCATGGTGTTTCCTTCTGGGCAGATCAGCCAG
GCCTCGGCCTTGGCCCCGGCCCCTCCCCAAGTCCTGCCCCAGGCTCCAGCCCCTGCCCCTGCTCCAGCCA
TGGTATCAGCTCTGGCCCAGGCCCCAGCCCCTGTCCCAGTCCTAGCCCCAGGCCCTCCTCAGGCTGTGGC
CCCACCTGCCCCCAAGCCCACCCAGGCTGGGGAAGGAACGCTGTCAGAGGCCCTGCTGCAGCTGCAGTTT
GATGATGAAGACCTGGGGGCCTTGCTTGGCAACAGCACAGACCCAGCTGTGTTCACAGACCTGGCATCCG
TCGACAACTCCGAGTTTCAGCAGCTGCTGAACCAGGGCATACCTGTGGCCCCCCACACAACTGAGCCCAT
GCTGATGGAGTACCCTGAGGCTATAACTCGCCTAGTGACAGGGGCCCAGAGGCCCCCCGACCCAGCTCCT
GCTCCACTGGGGGCCCCGGGGCTCCCCAATGGCCTCCTTTCAGGAGATGAAGACTTCTCCTCCATTGCGG
ACATGGACTTCTCAGCCCTGCTGAGTCAGATCAGCTCCTAAGGGGGTGACGGGGGGATCTTTGTGAAGGA
ACCTTACTTCTGTGGTGTGACATAATTGGACAAACTACCTACAGAGATTTAAAGCTCTAAGGTAAATATA
AAATTTTTAAGTGTATAATGTGTTAAACTACTGATTCTAATTGTTTGTGTATTTTAGATTCCAACCTATG
GAACTGATGAATGGGAGCAGTGGTGGAATGCCTTTAATGAGGAAAACCTGTTTTGCTCAGAAGAAATGCC
ATCTAGTGATGATGAGGCTACTGCTGACTCTCAACATTCTACTCCTCCAAAAAAGAAGAGAAAGGTAGAA
GACCCCAAGGACTTTCCTTCAGAATTGCTAAGTTTTTTGAGTCATGCTGTGTTTAGTAATAGAACTCTTG
CTTGCTTTGCTATTTACACCACAAAGGAAAAAGCTGCACTGCTATACAAGAAAATTATGGAAAAATATTC
TGTAACCTTTATAAGTAGGCATAACAGTTATAATCATAACATACTGTTTTTTCTTACTCCACACAGGCAT
AGAGTGTCTGCTATTAATAACTATGCTCAAAAATTGTGTACCTTTAGCTTTTTAATTTGTAAAGGGGTTA
ATAAGGAATATTTGATGTATAGTGCCTTGACTAGAGATCATAATCAGCCATACCACATTTGTAGAGGTTT
TACTTGCTTTAAAAAACCTCCCACACCTCCCCCTGAACCTGAAACATAAAATGAATGCAATTGTTGTTGT
TAACTTGTTTATTGCAGCTTATAATGGTTACAAATAAAGCAATAGCATCACAAATTTCACAAATAAAGCA
TTTTTTTCACTGCATTCTAGTTGTGGTTTGTCCAAACTCATCAATGTATCTTATCATGTCTGGATCCCCA
GGAAGCTCCTCTGTGTCCTCATAAACCCTAACCTCCTCTACTTGAGAGGACATTCCAATCATAGGCTGCC
CATCCACCCTCTGTGTCCTCCTGTTAATTAGGTCACTTAACAAAAAGGAAATTGGGTAGGGGTTTTTCAC
AGACCGCTTTCTAAGGGTAATTTTAAAATATCTGGGAAGTCCCTTCCACTGCTGTGTTCCAGAAGTGTTG
GTAAACAGCCCACAAATGTCAACAGCAGAAACATACAAGCTGTCAGCTTTGCACAAGGGCCCAACACCCT
GCTCATCAAGAAGCACTGTGGTTGCTGTGTTAGTAATGTGCAAAACAGGAGGCACATTTTCCCCACCTGT
GTAGGTTCCAAAATATCTAGTGTTTTCATTTTTACTTGGATCAGGAACCCAGCACTCCACTGGATAAGCA
TTATCCTTATCCAAAACAGCCTTGTGGTCAGTGTTCATCTGCTGACTGTCAACTGTAGCATTTTTTGGGG
TTACAGTTTGAGCAGGATATTTGGTCCTGTAGTTTGCTAACACACCCTGCAGCTCCAAAGGTTCCCCACC
AACAGCAAAAAAATGAAAATTTGACCCTTGAATGGGTTTTCCAGCACCATTTTCATGAGTTTTTTGTGTC
CCTGAATGCAAGTTTAACATAGCAGTTACCCCAATAACCTCAGTTTTAACAGTAACAGCTTCCCACATCA
AAATATTTCCACAGGTTAAGTCCTCATTTAAATTAGGCAAAGGAATTCTTGAAGACGAAAGGGCCTCGTG
ATACGCCTATTTTTATAGGTTAATGTCATGATAATAATGGTTTCTTAGACGTCAGGTGGCACTTTTCGGG
GAAATGTGCGCGGAACCCCTATTTGTTTATTTTTCTAAATACATTCAAATATGTATCCGCTCATGAGACA
ATAACCCTGATAAATGCTTCAATAATATTGAAAAAGGAAGAGTATGAGTATTCAACATTTCCGTGTCGCC
CTTATTCCCTTTTTTGCGGCATTTTGCCTTCCTGTTTTTGCTCACCCAGAAACGCTGGTGAAAGTAAAAG
ATGCTGAAGATCAGTTGGGTGCACGAGTGGGTTACATCGAACTGGATCTCAACAGCGGTAAGATCCTTGA
GAGTTTTCGCCCCGAAGAACGTTTTCCAATGATGAGCACTTTTAAAGTTCTGCTATGTGGCGCGGTATTA
TCCCGTGTTGACGCCGGGCAAGAGCAACTCGGTCGCCGCATACACTATTCTCAGAATGACTTGGTTGAGT
ACTCACCAGTCACAGAAAAGCATCTTACGGATGGCATGACAGTAAGAGAATTATGCAGTGCTGCCATAAC
CATGAGTGATAACACTGCGGCCAACTTACTTCTGACAACGATCGGAGGACCGAAGGAGCTAACCGCTTTT
TTGCACAACATGGGGGATCATGTAACTCGCCTTGATCGTTGGGAACCGGAGCTGAATGAAGCCATACCAA
ACGACGAGCGTGACACCACGATGCCTGCAGCAATGGCAACAACGTTGCGCAAACTATTAACTGGCGAACT
ACTTACTCTAGCTTCCCGGCAACAATTAATAGACTGGATGGAGGCGGATAAAGTTGCAGGACCACTTCTG
CGCTCGGCCCTTCCGGCTGGCTGGTTTATTGCTGATAAATCTGGAGCCGGTGAGCGTGGGTCTCGCGGTA
TCATTGCAGCACTGGGGCCAGATGGTAAGCCCTCCCGTATCGTAGTTATCTACACGACGGGGAGTCAGGC
AACTATGGATGAACGAAATAGACAGATCGCTGAGATAGGTGCCTCACTGATTAAGCATTGGTAACTGTCA
GACCAAGTTTACTCATATATACTTTAGATTGATTTAAAACTTCATTTTTAATTTAAAAGGATCTAGGTGA
AGATCCTTTTTGATAATCTCATGACCAAAATCCCTTAACGTGAGTTTTCGTTCCACTGAGCGTCAGACCC
CGTAGAAAAGATCAAAGGATCTTCTTGAGATCCTTTTTTTCTGCGCGTAATCTGCTGCTTGCAAACAAAA
AAACCACCGCTACCAGCGGTGGTTTGTTTGCCGGATCAAGAGCTACCAACTCTTTTTCCGAAGGTAACTG
GCTTCAGCAGAGCGCAGATACCAAATACTGTCCTTCTAGTGTAGCCGTAGTTAGGCCACCACTTCAAGAA
CTCTGTAGCACCGCCTACATACCTCGCTCTGCTAATCCTGTTACCAGTGGCTGCTGCCAGTGGCGATAAG
TCGTGTCTTACCGGGTTGGACTCAAGACGATAGTTACCGGATAAGGCGCAGCGGTCGGGCTGAACGGGGG
GTTCGTGCACACAGCCCAGCTTGGAGCGAACGACCTACACCGAACTGAGATACCTACAGCGTGAGCTATG
AGAAAGCGCCACGCTTCCCGAAGGGAGAAAGGCGGACAGGTATCCGGTAAGCGGCAGGGTCGGAACAGGA
GAGCGCACGAGGGAGCTTCCAGGGGGAAACGCCTGGTATCTTTATAGTCCTGTCGGGTTTCGCCACCTCT
GACTTGAGCGTCGATTTTTGTGATGCTCGTCAGGGGGGCGGAGCCTATGGAAAAACGCCAGCAACGCGGC
CTTTTTACGGTTCCTGGCCTTTTGCTGGCCTTTTGCTCACATGTTCTTTCCTGCGTTATCCCCTGATTCT
GTGGATAACCGTATTACCGCCTTTGAGTGAGCTGATACCGCTCGCCGCAGCCGAACGACCGAGCGCAGCG
AGTCAGTGAGCGAGGAAGCGGAAGAGCGCCTGATGCGGTATTTTCTCCTTACGCATCTGTGCGGTATTTC
ACACCGCATATGGTGCACTCTCAGTACAATCTGCTCTGATGCCGCATAGTTAAGCCAGTATCTGCTCCCT
GCTTGTGTGTTGGAGGTCGCTGAGTAGTGCGCGAGCAAAATTTAAGCTACAACAAGGCAAGGCTTGACCG
ACAATTGCATGAAGAATCTGCTTAGGGTTAGGCGTTTTGCGCTGCTTCGCGATGTACGGGCCAGATATAC
GCGTATCTGAGGGGACTAGGGTGTGTTTAGGCGAAAAGCGGGGCTTCGGTTGTACGCGGTTAGGAGTCCC
CTCAGGATATAGTAGTTTCGCTTTTGCATAGGGAGGGGGA
Features (pLannotate 1.2.2; 13 found; start..end, strand, type, name):
      1..262     +  promoter       RSV promoter: Rous sarcoma virus enhancer/promoter
    276..1928    +  CDS            RELA: TF65_HUMAN - Also known as NFKB3. Experimental evidence at protein level: Swiss-Prot protein existence level 1. NF-kappa-B is a pleiotropic transcription factor present in almost all cell types and is the endpoint of a series of signal transduction events that are initiated by a vast array of stimuli related to many biological processes such as inflammation, immunity, differentiation, cell growth, tumorigenesis and apoptosis. NF-kappa-B is a homo- or heterodimeric complex formed by the Rel-like domain- containing proteins RELA/p65, RELB, NFKB1/p105, NFKB1/p50, REL and NFKB2/p52. The heterodime
   1946..2020    +  CDS            small t antigen (fragment): SV40 (simian virus 40) small t antigen
   2022..2087    +  intron         small t intron: SV40 (simian virus 40) small t antigen intron
   2217..2237    +  CDS            SV40 NLS: nuclear localization signal of SV40 (simian virus 40) large T antigen
   2556..2639    +  CDS            large T antigen (fragment): large T antigen from SV40 (simian virus 40)
   2662..2796    +  polyA_signal   SV40 poly(A) signal: SV40 polyadenylation signal
   2740..3558    -  CDS            VP1_SV40 (fragment): Experimental evidence at protein level: Swiss-Prot protein existence level 1. Forms an icosahedral capsid with a T=7 symmetry and a 40 nm diameter. The capsid is composed of 72 pentamers linked to each other by disulfide bonds and associated with VP2 or VP3 proteins. Binds to N- glycolylneuraminic analog of the ganglioside GM1 on the cell surface to provide virion attachment to target cell (PubMed:18353982). Once attached, the virion is internalized by caveolin-mediated endocytosis and traffics to the endoplasmic reticulum. Inside the endoplasmic reticulum, the protein folding machinery isomer
   3649..3753    +  promoter       AmpR promoter: bla
   3754..4614    +  CDS            AmpR: β-lactamase; bla; confers resistance to ampicillin, carbenicillin, and related antibiotics
   4785..5373    +  rep_origin     ori: high-copy-number ColE1/pMB1/pBR322/pUC origin of replication
   5559..5661    -  misc_feature   bom (fragment): basis of mobility region from pBR322
   5792..5885    +  ncRNA          Retro dr1: Accession: RF00214 - Retrovirus direct repeat 1 (dr1)
