[The description below was written by a language model from this plasmid's Addgene catalogue record and pLannotate feature annotations shown in this document.]
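Description:
pRSV-p65 is a mammalian expression plasmid of about 5.9 kb, built on the pRSV backbone, that drives expression of wild-type human NF-κB p65 (RELA). The RELA coding sequence sits immediately downstream of the Rous sarcoma virus enhancer/promoter, a strong constitutive viral promoter active in many mammalian cell types. No epitope tag or reporter is annotated on the open reading frame, so the protein appears to be expressed in untagged form. The record does not state how the insert was cloned.

Downstream of RELA lies a block of SV40-derived sequence typical of older expression vectors. It contains the small t antigen intron, which provides a splicing event for the transcript, and the SV40 polyadenylation signal for 3′ end processing. The annotated fragments of small t antigen, large T antigen (including its nuclear localization signal) and the capsid protein VP1 are most likely remnants carried along with this SV40 segment rather than functional expressed genes. A retroviral direct repeat element annotated just upstream of the promoter on the circular map probably comes from the RSV-derived region.

For propagation in bacteria the plasmid carries a high-copy ColE1/pUC-type origin and a β-lactamase gene under its own promoter, conferring ampicillin resistance. A fragment of the pBR322 bom region is also present. No mammalian selection marker is annotated, which suits the construct to transient transfection. Its stated purpose is expression of NF-κB p65, and the associated publication concerns phosphorylation of NF-κB proteins by cyclic GMP-dependent kinase as a noncanonical route to NF-κB activation.
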