Addgene plasmid #106453: pRSV-p65
Purpose: expression of NF-kB p65
Depositing lab: Georg Weber. Depositing organization: Tufts Medical Center. Publication: Phosphorylation of NF-kappaB proteins by cyclic GMP-dependent kinase. A noncanonical pathway to NF-kappaB activation. He B, Weber GF. Eur J Biochem. 2003 May . 270(10):2174-85. 10.1046/j.1432-1033.2003.03574.x PubMed 12752437.
Backbone
  Vector backbone: pRSV
  Vector type: Mammalian Expression
Growth in bacteria
  Bacterial resistance: Ampicillin, 100 μg/mL
  Growth temperature: 37°C
  Growth strain: NEB Stable
  Copy number: High Copy
Gene/Insert
  Gene/Insert name: NF-kB p65
  Species: H. sapiens (human)
  Mutation: WT
  Entrez Gene: RELA (a.k.a. AIF3BL3, CMCU, NFKB3, p65)
  Cloning method: Unknown
  Sequencing primers: 5′ pREP Forward (GCTCGATACAATAAACGCC)
Terms and licenses: Academic/Nonprofit Terms; Industry Terms: Not Available to Industry
How to cite: pRSV-p65 was a gift from Georg Weber (Addgene plasmid # 106453 ; http://n2t.net/addgene:106453 ; RRID:Addgene_106453)
